>Addgene plasmid #46167 | Dissostichus mawsoni cryaa | depositor full sequence | sequence record 67930 | Dissostichus mawsoni cryaa sequence 4161 bps
TGGCGAATGGG
[124 nt withheld, positions 12-135]
C
[91 nt withheld, positions 137-227]
A
[49 nt withheld, positions 229-277]
CCTTTGACGTTGGAGTCCACGTTCTTT
[37 nt withheld, positions 305-341]
ACCCTATCTCGGTCTATTCTTTTGATTTATAAGGGATTTTGCCGATTTCGGCCTATTGGTTAAAAAATGA
GCTGATTTAACAAAAATTTAACGCGAATTTTAACAAAATATTAACGTTTACAATTTCAGGTGGCACTTTT
CGGGGAAATGTGCGCGGAACCCCTATTTGTTTATTTTTCTAAATACATTCAAATATGTATCCGCTCATGA
GACAATAACCCTGATAAATGCTTCAATAATATTGAAAAAGGAAGAGTATGAGTATTCAACATTTCCGTGT
CGCCCTTATTCCCTTTTTTGCGGCATTTTGCCTTCCTGTTTTTGCTCACCCAGAAACGCTGGTGAAAGTA
AAAGATGCTGAAGATCAGTTGGGTGCACGAGTGGGTTACATCGAACTGGATCTCAACAGCGGTAAGATCC
TTGAGAGTTTTCGCCCCGAAGAACGTTTTCCAATGATGAGCACTTTTAAAGTTCTGCTATGTGGCGCGGT
ATTATCCCGTATTGACGCCGGGCAAGAGCAACTCGGTCGCCGCATACACTATTCTCAGAATGACTTGGTT
GAGTACTCACCAGTCACAGAAAAGCATCTTACGGATGGCATGACAGTAAGAGAATTATGCAGTGCTGCCA
TAACCATGAGTGATAACACTGCGGCCAACTTACTTCTGACAACGATCGGAGGACCGAAGGAGCTAACCGC
TTTTTTGCACAACATGGGGGATCATGTAACTCGCCTTGATCGTTGGGAACCGGAGCTGAATGAAGCCATA
CCAAACGACGAGCGTGACACCACGATGCCTGCAGCAATGGCAACAACGTTGCGCAAACTATTAACTGGCG
AACTACTTACTCTAGCTTCCCGGCAACAATTAATAGACTGGATGGAGGCGGATAAAGTTGCAGGACCACT
TCTGCGCTCGGCCCTTCCGGCTGGCTGGTTTATTGCTGATAAATCTGGAGCCGGTGAGCGTGGGTCTCGC
GGTATCATTGCAGCACTGGGGCCAGATGGTAAGCCCTCCCGTATCGTAGTTATCTACACGACGGGGAGTC
AGGCAACTATGGATGAACGAAATAGACAGATCGCTGAGATAGGTGCCTCACTGATTAAGCATTGGTAACT
GTCAGACCAAGTTTACTCATATATACTTTAGATTGATTTAAAACTTCATTTTTAATTTAAAAGGATCTAG
GTGAAGATCCTTTTTGATAATCTCATGACCAAAATCCCTTAACGTGAGTTTTCGTTCCACTGAGCGTCAG
ACCCCGTAGAAAAGATCAAAGGATCTTCTTGAGATCCTTTTTTTCTGCGCGTAATCTGCTGCTTGCAAAC
AAAAAAACCACCGCTACCAGCGGTGGTTTGTTTGCCGGATCAAGAGCTACCAACTCTTTTTCCGAAGGTA
ACTGGCTTCAGCAGAGCGCAGATACCAAATACTGTCCTTCTAGTGTAGCCGTAGTTAGGCCACCACTTCA
AGAACTCTGTAGCACCGCCTACATACCTCGCTCTGCTAATCCTGTTACCAGTGGCTGCTGCCAGTGGCGA
TAAGTCGTGTCTTACCGGGTTGGACTCAAGACGATAGTTACCGGATAAGGCGCAGCGGTCGGGCTGAACG
GGGGGTTCGTGCACACAGCCCAGCTTGGAGCGAACGACCTACACCGAACTGAGATACCTACAGCGTGAGC
TATGAGAAAGCGCCACGCTTCCCGAAGGGAGAAAGGCGGACAGGTATCCGGTAAGCGGCAGGGTCGGAAC
AGGAGAGCGCACGAGGGAGCTTCCAGGGGGAAACGCCTGGTATCTTTATAGTCCTGTCGGGTTTCGCCAC
CTCTGACTTGAGCGTCGATTTTTGTGATGCTCGTCAGGGGGGCGGAGCCTATGGAAAAACGCCAGCAACG
CGGCCTTTTTACGGTTCCTGGCCTTTTGCTGGCCTTTTGCTCACATGTTCTTTCCTGCGTTATCCCCTGA
TTCTGTGGATAACCGTATTACCGCCTTTGAGTGAGCTGATACCGCTCGCCGCAGCCGAACGACCGAGCGC
AGCGAGTCAGTGAGCGAGGAAGCGGAAGAGCGCCTGATGCGGTATTTTCTCCTTACGCATCTGTGCGGTA
TTTCACACCGCATATATGGTGCACTCTCAGTACAATCTGCTCTGATGCCGCATAGTTAAGCCAGTATACA
CTCCGCTATCGCTACGTGACTGGGTCATGGCTGCGCCCCGACACCCGCCAACACCCGCTGACGCGCCCTG
ACGGGCTTGTCTGCTCCCGGCATCCGCTTACAGACAAGCTGTGACCGTCTCCGGGAGCTGCATGTGTCAG
AGGTTTTCACCGTCATCACCGAAACGCGCGAGGCAGCTGCGGTAAAGCTCATCAGCGTGGTCGTGAAGCG
ATTCACAGATGTCTGCCTGTTCATCCGCGTCCAGCTCGTTGAGTTTCTCCAGAAGCGTTAATGTCTGGCT
TCTGATAAAGCGGGCCATGTTAAGGGCGGTTTTTTCCTGTTTGGTCACTGATGCCTCCGTGTAAGGGGGA
TTTCTGTTCATGGGGGTAATGATACCGATGAAACGAGAGAGGATGCTCACGATACGGGTTACTGATGATG
AACATGCCCGGTTACTGGAACGTTGTGAGGGTAAACAACTGGCGGTATGGATGCGGCGGGACCAGAGAAA
AATCACTCAGGGTCAATGCCAGCGCTTCGTTAATACAGATGTAGGTGTTCCACAGGGTAGCCAGCAGCAT
CCTGCGATGCAGATCCGGAACATAATGGTGCAGGGCGCTGACTTCCGCGTTTCCAGACTTTACGAAACAC
GGAAACCGAAGACCATTCATGTTGTTGCTCAGGTCGCAGACGTTTTGCAGCAGCAGTCGCTTCACGTTCG
CTCGCGTATCGGTGATTCATTCTGCTAACCAGTAAGGCAACCCCGCCAGCCTAGCCGGGTCCTCAACGAC
AGGAGCACGATCATGCGCACCCGTGGCCAGGACCCAACGCTGCCCGAGATCTCGATCCCGCGAAATTAAT
ACGACTCACTATAGGGAGACCACAACGGTTTCCCTCTAGAAATAATTTTGTTTAACTTTAAGAAGGAGAT
ATACATATGGAAATTTCTATCCAGCATCCCTGGTTCAGACGGGCCATGGGCTCCGTCTACCCCGCCAGAC
TCTTTGACCAGTTCTTCGGAGAGGGCATGTTTGACTACGACTTCTTCCCCTACACCACCTCCACCATCAG
CCCCTACTACAGACAGTCCCTGTTCCGAAGCTTCTTGGATTCCTCAAACTCCGGCACCTCTGAGGTGAGG
TCTGACAGGGATAAGTACACTTTGTACCTGGATGTCAAACACTTCTCTCCTGAAGAGATCAGTGTGAAGG
TGACCGGGGACTACGTGGAGATCCAGGGCAAGCATGGAGAGAGACAGGATGACCACGGTTACATCTCTCG
TGAGTTCCACCGCCGCTACCGCCTCCCCTCCAGTGTGGACCAATCAGCAATCAGCTGTAGCCTGTCAGCT
GACGGGCTGCTGACCCTGAGCGGGCCAAAGGTCAACGGGGGGAGCGAATCCGGCCGCAGCGAGCGCAGCA
TCCCTGTCACCCGCGACGAGAAGACCAACTCTGCTGTGTCCTCCTAGGGATCCGAATTCGAGCTCCGTCG
ACAAGCTTGCGGCCGCACTCGAGCACCACCACCACCACCACTGAGATCCGGCTGCTAACAAAGCCCGAAA
GGAAGCTGAGTTGGCTGCTGCCACCGCTGAGCAATAACTAGCATAACCCCTTGGGGCCTCTAAACGGGTC
TTGAGGGGTTTTTTGCTGAAAGGAGGAACTATATCCGGAT
Features (pLannotate 1.2.2; 13 found; start..end, strand, type, name):
     12..467     +  rep_origin     f1 ori (sequence partly withheld): f1 bacteriophage origin of replication; arrow indicates direction of (+) strand synthesis
    494..598     +  promoter       AmpR promoter: bla
    599..1459    +  CDS            AmpR: β-lactamase; bla; confers resistance to ampicillin, carbenicillin, and related antibiotics
   1630..2218    +  rep_origin     ori: high-copy-number ColE1/pMB1/pBR322/pUC origin of replication
   2404..2546    -  misc_feature   bom: basis of mobility region from pBR322
   2648..2839    -  CDS            rop: Rop protein, which maintains plasmids at low copy number; rop
   2856..3236    +  CDS            YPB1_ECOLX: Protein predicted: Swiss-Prot protein existence level 4. From Escherichia coli.
   3348..3366    +  promoter       T7 promoter: promoter for bacteriophage T7 RNA polymerase
   3398..3420    +  RBS            RBS: efficient ribosome binding site from bacteriophage T7 gene 10 (Olins and Rangwala, 1989)
   3428..3955    +  CDS            CRYAA: CRYAA_PHOPH - Experimental evidence at protein level: Swiss-Prot protein existence level 1. Contributes to the transparency and refractive index of the lens. Acts as a chaperone, preventing aggregation of various proteins under a wide range of stress conditions. Required for the correct formation of lens intermediate filaments as part of a complex composed of BFSP1, BFSP2 and CRYAA. From Phocoena phocoena (Harbor porpoise).
   4005..4022    +  CDS            9xHis (fragment): 9xHis affinity tag
   4032..4081    +  CDS            SET1 (fragment): solubility-enhancement tag derived from T7 phage gene 10B
   4089..4136    +  terminator     T7 terminator: transcription terminator for bacteriophage T7 RNA polymerase
