[The description below was written by a language model from this plasmid's Addgene catalogue record and pLannotate feature annotations shown in this document.]
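Description:
Dissostichus mawsoni cryaa is a bacterial expression plasmid built on the Novagen pET-20b(+) backbone for producing recombinant alphaA-crystallin from the Antarctic toothfish. The vector is about 4.16 kb and is propagated in E. coli through a pBR322-type ColE1 origin. The annotation also shows the adjacent bom mobility region and a rop coding sequence; the catalogue lists the copy number as unknown. Selection is by ampicillin through the bla β-lactamase gene and its own promoter, and an f1 phage origin is also present, which would allow single-stranded DNA production.

The roughly 530 bp cryaa coding sequence was inserted between the NdeI and BamHI sites, both of which were preserved. Cloning at NdeI places the gene's start codon directly downstream of the T7 promoter and the T7 gene 10 ribosome binding site, and a T7 terminator closes the transcription unit. The automated annotation labels the open reading frame by homology to harbor porpoise CRYAA, but this reflects similarity between orthologues rather than the actual source species. A His-tag sequence from the backbone lies about 50 bp downstream of the annotated crystallin reading frame. The record does not say whether it is fused to the protein, and the gap suggests the insert may end at its own stop codon. The short "SET1" fragment just before the terminator is probably an annotation match to backbone sequence.

Transcription depends on T7 RNA polymerase, consistent with the listed BL21(DE3) host. The stated purpose is recombinant protein production, and the associated study examined how this small heat shock protein and lens chaperone is adapted to physiological temperature.
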