Addgene plasmid #46167: Dissostichus mawsoni cryaa
Purpose: Recombinant protein production
Depositing lab: Mason Posner. Depositing organization: Ashland University. Publication: Functional validation of hydrophobic adaptation to physiological temperature in the small heat shock protein alphaA-crystallin. Posner M, Kiss AJ, Skiba J, Drossman A, Dolinska MB, Hejtmancik JF, Sergeev YV. PLoS One. 2012;7(3):e34438. doi: 10.1371/journal.pone.0034438. Epub 2012 Mar 29. PubMed 22479631.
Backbone
  Vector backbone: pET-20b(+)
  Backbone manufacturer: Novagen
  Backbone size w/o insert (bp): 3716
  Total vector size (bp): 4159
  Vector type: Bacterial Expression
Growth in bacteria
  Bacterial resistance: Ampicillin, 100 μg/mL
  Growth temperature: 37°C
  Growth strain: BL21(DE3)
  Copy number: Unknown
Gene/Insert
  Gene/Insert name: Alpha A-crystallin (alt name: cryaa)
  Insert size (bp): 531
  GenBank ID: DQ143965.1
  Promoter: T7
  Cloning method: Restriction Enzyme; 5′ cloning site Nde I (not destroyed); 3′ cloning site BamH1 (not destroyed)
  Sequencing primers: 5′ T7 promoter; 3′ T7 terminator
Terms and licenses: Academic/Nonprofit Terms; Industry Terms: Not Available to Industry
Depositor comments: Gene was obtained from collaborator Andor Kiss, Miami University of Ohio.
How to cite: Dissostichus mawsoni cryaa was a gift from Mason Posner (Addgene plasmid # 46167 ; http://n2t.net/addgene:46167 ; RRID:Addgene_46167)
