>Addgene plasmid #46167 | Dissostichus mawsoni cryaa | addgene partial sequence | sequence record 71886 | T7 5'-TAATACGACTCACTATAGGG-3'
AGAAGGAGATATACATATGGAAATTTCTATCCAGCATCCCTGGTTCAGACGGGCCATGGGCTCCGTCTAC
CCCGCCAGACTCTTTGACCAGTTCTTCGGAGAGGGCATGTTTGACTACGACTTCTTCCCCTACACCACCT
CCACCATCAGCCCCTACTACAGACAGTCCCTGTTCCGAAGCTTCTTGGATTCCTCAAACTCCGGCACCTC
TGAGGTGAGGTCTGACAGGGATAAGTACACTTTGTACCTGGATGTCAAACACTTCTCTCCTGAAGAGATC
AGTGTGAAGGTGACCGGGGACTACGTGGAGATCCAGGGCAAGCATGGAGAGAGACAGGATGACCACGGTT
ACATCTCTCGTGAGTTCCACCGCCGCTACCGCCTCCCCTCCAGTGTGGACCAATCAGCAATCAGCTGTAG
CCTGTCAGCTGACGGGCTGCTGACCCTGAGCGGGCCAAAGGTCAACGGGGGGAGCGAATCCGGCCGCAGC
GAGCGCAGCATCCCTGTCACCCGCGACGAGAAGACCAACTCTGCTGTGTCCTCCTAGGGATCCGAATTCG
AGCTCCGTCGACAAGCTTGCGGCCGCACTCGAGCACCACCACCACCACCACTGAGATCCGGCTGCTAACA
AAGCCCGAAAGGAAGCTGAGTTGGCTGCTGCCACCGCTGAGCAATAACTAGCATAACCCCTTGGGGCCTC
TAAACGGGTCTTGAGGGGTTTTTTGCTGAAAGGAGGAACTATATCCGGATTGGCGAATGGG
[124 nt withheld, positions 762-885]
CGCCGGCTT
